Addgene plasmid #233878: pXD80EN7-Pct3-(–)-Eldh2(cHis6)-noAccs(ElA2)
Purpose: Expresses His-tagged Eggerthella lenta A2 (–)-Eldh2 with a cumate inducible promoter, without accessory genes (inactive), in Gordonibacter urolithinfaciens DSM 27213
Depositing lab: Emily Balskus. Depositing organization: Harvard University. Publication: Enantiocomplementary Gut Bacterial Enzymes Metabolize Dietary Polyphenols. Dong X, Bae M, Le C, Aguilar Ramos MA, Balskus EP. J Am Chem Soc. 2025 Mar 5;147(9):7231-7244. doi: 10.1021/jacs.4c09892. Epub 2025 Feb 24. PubMed 39993729.
Backbone
  Vector backbone: pXD68Kan2
  Vector type: Bacterial Expression
Growth in bacteria
  Bacterial resistance: Kanamycin, 50 μg/mL
  Growth temperature: 37°C
  Growth strain: DH5alpha
  Copy number: Low Copy
Gene/Insert
  Gene/Insert name: (–)-Eldh2 (alt names: (–)-dihydroxyenterolactone dehydroxylase 2; C1858_02810)
  Species: Eggerthella lenta
  Tag / fusion protein: His (C terminal on insert)
Terms and licenses: Academic/Nonprofit Terms; Industry Terms: Not Available to Industry
How to cite: pXD80EN7-Pct3-(–)-Eldh2(cHis6)-noAccs(ElA2) was a gift from Emily Balskus (Addgene plasmid # 233878 ; http://n2t.net/addgene:233878 ; RRID:Addgene_233878)
