[The description below was written by a language model from this plasmid's Addgene catalogue record and pLannotate feature annotations shown in this document.]
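Description:
pXD80EN7-Pct3-(–)-Eldh2(cHis6)-noAccs(ElA2) is a low-copy, broad-host-range bacterial expression plasmid of about 13.4 kb built on the pXD68Kan2 backbone. It is propagated in E. coli and intended for expression in the gut actinobacterium Gordonibacter urolithinfaciens DSM 27213. Replication depends on the RSF1010 system: oriV together with the plasmid-encoded RepA, RepC and the MobA/RepB primase function, which supports maintenance in diverse hosts. The mobilization module (mobA, mobC, RSF1010 oriT), plus an additional IncP-type oriT with a traJ remnant, allows conjugative transfer when helper functions are supplied in trans. Selection is by kanamycin through the aphA-3 aminoglycoside phosphotransferase. Short remnants of a gentamicin resistance gene and a class 1 integron promoter lie nearby.

The payload is the Eggerthella lenta A2 gene for (–)-Eldh2, (–)-dihydroxyenterolactone dehydroxylase 2, carrying a C-terminal 6xHis tag. The annotation tool labelled this roughly 2.9 kb reading frame as a fragment of dadH, the E. lenta dopamine dehydroxylase, which probably reflects homology rather than identity. A downstream reading frame was matched to PhsB, an electron-transfer subunit of thiosulfate reductase, so a partner subunit may be co-encoded, although the catalogue entry does not mention it. Expression is cumate-inducible: a divergently oriented cymR gene supplies the repressor, which binds the CuO operator upstream of the insert until cumate relieves repression. T7Te and rrnB T2 terminators close the unit. The construct deliberately omits the accessory genes, and the record describes the resulting enzyme as inactive. This suggests a role as a comparison construct for testing the requirement for those accessory genes in studies of gut bacterial polyphenol metabolism.
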