Features (pLannotate 1.2.2; 23 found; start..end, strand, type, name):
     19..813     -  CDS            KanR: aminoglycoside phosphotransferase; aphA-3; confers resistance to kanamycin
    820..876     -  CDS            GmR (fragment): gentamycin acetyltransferase; aacC1; confers resistance to gentamycin
   1052..1075    -  promoter       Pc promoter (fragment): intI1 (promoter lies within the coding sequence); class 1 integron promoter
   1055..1198    -  CDS            YPR2_ECOLX (fragment): Protein predicted: Swiss-Prot protein existence level 4. From Escherichia coli.
   1475..1494    +  misc_feature   BioBrick prefix: BioBrick prefix for parts that start with "ATG"
   1497..2108    -  CDS            CymR: cumate repressor (Mullick et al., 2006); cymR from Pseudomonas putida
   2512..2539    +  protein_bind   CuO: CymR-binding P2 operator sequence from the p-cmt operon of Pseudomonas putida (Mullick et al., 2006) CymR
   2596..5481    +  CDS            dadH (fragment): DADH_EGGLN - Experimental evidence at protein level: Swiss-Prot protein existence level 1. Involved in drug metabolism, as part of an interspecies gut bacterial pathway for Levodopa (L-dopa) metabolism, acting on dopamine produced by Enterecoccus L-dopa decarboxylase. Removes the para hydroxyl group of dopamine to produce m-tyramine (3-tyramine). It is possible that dopamine dehydroxylation influences the multiple side effects of L-dopa administration linked to dopamine production in the treatment of Parkinson's disease. From Eggerthella lenta (Eubacterium lentum).
   5491..5508    +  CDS            7xHis (fragment): 6xHis affinity tag
   5521..5973    +  CDS            phsB (fragment): PHSB_SALTY - Experimental evidence at protein level: Swiss-Prot protein existence level 1. Component of the PhsABC thiosulfate reductase that catalyzes the reduction of thiosulfate to sulfite and hydrogen sulfide, with menaquinol as the sole electron donor. Proton motive force (PMF) is required to drive transmembrane electron transfer within the reductase. The PhsB subunit transfers electrons between PhsC and PhsA. From Salmonella typhimurium (strain LT2 / SGSC1412 / ATCC 700720).
   7061..7088    +  terminator     T7Te terminator: phage T7 early transcription terminator
   7220..7247    +  terminator     rrnB T2 terminator: transcription terminator T2 from the E. coli rrnB gene
   7362..7402    +  CDS            lacI (fragment): lac repressor; lacI; The lac repressor binds to the lac operator to inhibit transcription in E. coli. This inhibition can be relieved by adding lactose or isopropyl-β-D-thiogalactopyranoside (IPTG).
   7679..8530    -  CDS            RSF1010 RepC (fragment): replication protein C of the broad-host-range plasmid RSF1010 (Scholz et al., 1989); repC
   8517..9356    -  CDS            RSF1010 RepA: replication protein A of the broad-host-range plasmid RSF1010 (Scholz et al., 1989); repA
   9348..9422    -  ncRNA          Plasmid R1162: Accession: RF00043 - R1162-like plasmid antisense RNA
   9870..11996   -  CDS            mobA: MOBA2_ECOLX - Also known as repB. Experimental evidence at protein level: Swiss-Prot protein existence level 1. Part of the relaxosome complex that is responsible for plasmid transfer during conjugation. Locally unwinds DNA and catalyzes the cleavage of one of the DNA strands at oriT. The cleaved strand is then transferred through the dedicated type IV secretion apparatus. MobA remains covalently linked at the 5' end of the strand, and once in the recipient cell, it probably catalyzes the rejoining of the two ends of the strand, re-forming the circular plasmid DNA. The primase activity of MobA
  12077..12164   -  oriT           RSF1010 oriT: origin of transfer of the broad-host-range plasmid RSF1010 (Scholz et al., 1989)
  12195..12476   +  CDS            mobC: MOBC_ECOLX - Protein predicted: Swiss-Prot protein existence level 4. This protein is essential to promote the specific transfer of the plasmid in the presence of conjugative plasmids. From Escherichia coli.
  12506..12900   +  rep_origin     RSF1010 oriV: replication origin of the broad-host-range plasmid RSF1010; requires the RSF1010 RepA/B/C proteins for replication (Scholz et al., 1989)
  13065..13106   -  terminator     bacterial terminator: putative bacterial transcription terminator
  13144..13169   -  CDS            traJ (fragment): oriT-recognizing protein; traJ
  13202..13311   -  oriT           oriT: incP origin of transfer
>Addgene plasmid #233878 | pXD80EN7-Pct3-(–)-Eldh2(cHis6)-noAccs(ElA2) | addgene full sequence | sequence record 494292 | Addgene NGS Result
GGCGGGCTGGCCGGCCTTCTAAAACAATTCATCCAGTAAAATATAATATTTTATTTTCTCCCAATCAGGC
TTGATCCCCAGTAAGTCAAAAAATAGCTCGACATACTGTTCTTCCCCGATATCCTCCCTGATCGACCGGA
CGCAGAAGGCAATGTCATACCACTTGTCCGCCCTGCCGCTTCTCCCAAGATCAATAAAGCCACTTACTTT
GCCATCTTTCACAAAGATGTTGCTGTCTCCCAGGTCGCCGTGGGAAAAGACAAGTTCCTCTTCGGGCTTT
TCCGTCTTTAAAAAATCATACAGCTCGCGCGGATCTTTAAATGGAGTGTCTTCTTCCCAGTTTTCGCAAT
CCACATCGGCCAGATCGTTATTCAGTAAGTAATCCAATTCGGCTAAGCGGCTGTCTAAGCTATTCGTATA
GGGACAATCCGATATGTCGATGGAGTGAAAGAGCCTGATGCACTCCGCATACAGCTCGATAATCTTTTCA
GGGCTTTGTTCATCTTCATACTCTTCCGAGCAAAGGACGCCATCGGCCTCACTCATGAGCAGATTGCTCC
AGCCATCATGCCGTTCAAAGTGCAGGACCTTTGGAACAGGCAGCTTTCCTTCCAGCCATAGCATCATGTC
CTTTTCCCGTTCCACATCATAGGTGGTCCCTTTATACCGGCTGTCCGTCATTTTTAAATATAGGTTTTCA
TTTTCTCCCACCAGCTTATATACCTTAGCAGGAGACATTCCTTCCGTATCTTTTACGCAGCGGTATTTTT
CGATCAGTTTTTTCAATTCCGGTGATATTCTCATTTTAGCCATGATGTTTAACTTTGTTTTAGGGCGACT
GCCCTGCTGCGTAACATCGTTGCTGCTCCATAACATCAAACATCGACCCACGGCGTAACGCGCTTGCTGC
TTGGATGCCCGAGGCATAGACTGTACCCCAAAAAAACAGTCATAACAAGCCATGAAAACCGCCACTGCGC
CGTTACCACCGCTGCGTTCGGTCAAGGTTCTGGACCAGTTGCGTGAGCGCATACGCTACTTGCATTACAG
CTTACGAACCGAACAGGCTTATGTCCACTGGGTTCGTGCCTTCATCCGTTTCCACGGTGTGCGTCACCCG
GCAACCTTGGGCAGCAGCGAAGTCGAGGCATTTCTGTCCTGGCTGGCGAACGAGCGCAAGGTTTCGGTCT
CCACGCATTCGAAACCGGTATCCCGCCGCCGCCGCCGGATACCGGTTTCGAATTGAGATTGCCACCTGAC
GTCTAAGAAACCATTATTATCATGACATTAACCTATAAAAATAGGCGTATCACGAGGCCCTTTCGTCTTC
AAGGCGAAAAAACCCCGCCGAAGCGGGGTTTTTTGCGAAATATAATGACCCTCTTGATAACCCAAGAGGG
CATTTTTTAGGAACGGTTATTTGATTATTAATCCGGCGGCAACTGAAACGATTCGGATCCTGTATTACTA
TTCTGAATTCGCGGCCGCTTCTAGATCTAGCGCTTGAATTTCGCGTACCGCTCTCGCGCAATTTCGAGTG
TCGAGTTCCTGACACGCTCAAAGCGTTCTTTGTCCTTCTGCCATAGGCTACGAACAGCAAGCCCACGCAC
CGAATTGAATATCAACCAAAGGATATCTTCTGCATCATCACGCGAAAGACCACGGCTCACCAGAACACCA
AGCCACATATCCTCGACGACAAACCGATTCCTCTCTACCGTGCGCTGAATACCCTCGCGTAACGCTGGGT
CCCGGTCGGCAGCCACAATCAAATCAAGGCTGATAGAGAAGTCATCGTCGAGGAAAAATTCGGCGGCGTC
GTCCAGCATTTGCTGGATGACGTCATCCTCTGGCTTCAATTTCGCTAATCGAGCCCGACTGCGTTCGGTG
ATCTGTTCGTAAAGCCATTCAAAAGTGGCAAGCAGAAGCTCAAGCTTTGTCGGGAAATGATGGCTCTGCG
CTCCTCTGGAGACACCAGCAGCACCGGGCACATCTGCGATCCGGAATCCCGCGTAACCTTTTTCCCGTAA
AACCCCCAGGGCCGCTGCAATCAACTTGCCCTGGGTCTCCATTGCGCGCTCTGCCTGTGTTCTTCTCTTT
GGACTCATGATCACCAGCGACCTGCTTTCGTTCGTCCGGGCATCACCCGGGTTACTATCTAGTATCAATA
ACTAGATTATTGGTTGAAACGTACTATGTCAAGCAGTTCTAAAGATTGACTCCAAACGGTCGCCTTGCTA
TGCTCGTTTCGTTTCCTCCGCACGCGCGCGAAAGGCTCCTTCACGGAGCCAATGTACGCAAAAAACCCCG
CTTCAGCGGGGTTTTTTCGCCAAAAAAAACCCCGCCCTGTCAGGGGCGGGGTTTTTTTTTTTAGGGCCCT
ACTGACTGTGAGCCCGCTCGATCAACGGATCGGTAAAATACGGGCGAAAAAGAGAATCCCGAGCTTTTTT
GTTGCCGCATAGCGTATAGTAAGCATGTGCCCTCGAGGTGAGGGCGAGTGTTGCGGCCAGTAACAAACAG
ACAATCTGGTCTGTTTGTATTATGCAGCACACAGTGTTACCTCCTCGGGGACGAGGAGAGGAAAGAGGAT
TTAAAATGGGTAAACTGCATATGTCGCGACGGGATTTCGTCAAAGTCTCGGTCGTGACAGGCGCGGCGTT
CGGCATCTCCGCGTTGGCTGAGCCGAGTTTGGCTGTTGCTGACGATGCCGTCGATAAGCCGGTGGGAGGT
GACATCAAGCGTATCCGAACAGGGTGTCGCGGCTGCGGCAAAATGGAATGCGGCGTTATCGCCGTAGTGC
AGAACGGGCGTGTCGTTCGGATGGAGGGCGACCCTACGGCGTTCCAGTCGATGGGGAACTGCTGCACCAA
ATCGCAAGCGGCCATTCAGGCGGCATACCATCCTGATCGTCTGCATTATCCTATGAAACGAACGAACGAC
AAGGAATCCGATGATCCCGGTTGGGTGCGTATTTCTTGGGATGAGGCCATGACCACGATCGTGTCGAAAT
TCGACGAGCTGCAAGCGCGCTACGGAGGCGAATCGCTGTTCGGCATGTGCGGCACGTCGCGCGTGTGGTG
CATGTTCGGAGCGTCCAACGGCATGTACCTGTGGGATTCGCCGAACATCGTGCAGGCGTGGCAGATCTGC
AAGGGCCCGCGCCATTTCGCCACTCTTATGTGCTCGAGCTTCGCCGACAGCTGGATGGAGACGGTTGCCC
ATCCTGATGTGTACGTGGCCTGGGGCGGTGCATCCGAGATGTCGAACTACGATGACAGCTGCCGCACCAC
TGTGGATGTGGCGACGCGCTCGACCACGCACATTTGCGTCGATCCGCGCGAAACGAACATGGGTAAAGAG
GCGGACTTCCAGCTGCACCTGCGACCCGGTACCGATGGGGCGATGGCGTTGGCTTGGACGAACGTCATCA
TTGAAAACAATCTGTACGACGAGTTGTTCACGAAGAAGTGGACCAACGGTCCGTTTCTCGTGTGCGAAGA
CATGGAGCCGACCGGCTGGACCGAGGCTTCGCCCATTGTCATGACCCCATTCGAACTCAAGACGCATTTG
CTGAAGGAATCGGATCTGCTGGAGGACGGAAGCCCAAAGCGTTTTATGGTTTGGGACAACCTTGCTGGGA
GGCTGACCTATTTCGATTCCGAAACCGGTTTTTGGGAAGGTGAGGAATGGACGAAGCCGACGGCCGGGAA
GGAAGCTTCGCAGGAGAATCTCGCGCCTGGCTTCCATCAAGGTTTTGTCATTGATCCTACTCCGTTCGAC
CCTGAAATAGATCCGGCGTTGTTTGGGGAATTCGAAGTGACGCTCAAAGACGGGTCGACGCATAAGGTGC
AGCCGGTGTTTCAAAAGTACGCCGATCGCTGCGCGGAATACACTCCTGAAGTCGCTGAGGAAATCACCGG
GGTTCCGGCCGATCAGATTCGTGCGGCGGCTATGGCTTACGGCACGCCCCTTCATCCGGAAAAGGGTTAT
GGCAATGGCGGTATTCAGTACATGCTGGCCACCGAGCATGCGAATACCGCCATCCAGAATGTGCGCGCGC
TTGATTATCTGACGGCCATCACGGGAAATTACGATACGCCGGGCGGTCAGCGTGCGTCAACGCGCGCTCC
CATCGAGGGCGGTCAGATGGGTTTTGCCAACAACGGTTCGGGCATGCCCATGCTTTCGCCGGGGCAGATG
GAGAAGATCTTAGGTCGCGATGAGATTCCGCTGCTGTATTGGTGGGGCATGTGGGCCGATGCTGCGGCTA
CGTGGAATGCGGTGCTCACCGGAGAACCGTATCCGGTCGTTGGCGCGTTCAATTCGTCGGGGAACTTCAT
GAACCAGTGCAACACCACCACGACATGGGAGGCTCTCAAGAAGCTCGATTTTTATGTGGAATGCAACCTG
TGGCACACTCCTGGCGGTGGTTTGTGCGACATCGTTTTGCCTGCCGCTCATTTCTTGGAGTTGTCCAGTC
CGCGTTCATCCCAGGGCGCTTCGGGCGCTATGTGCGCGACGGTCAAATGCATCGACCCGCCTGGTGAAGC
GAAGTTCGACGGCGAGATCATTCGCATGTTGTACGAATACAAAGGCCTCCCCTATAACGTTATTCCTGGT
TATCCTGAATATCCTAGCGTCGAGGAAATGCTGGACATGTCGGTGGCGGGTTTCGAGCCGAAGGGATGGA
AGGTATTCGAGCAGCGTTTCCAGGAACATGGCTGGTGGGATTGCAAGGAAACTGAACCGGAATTGTGGGG
AACGTATCGCCGCTACGAAACCGGTGCGAATCGCGCTCGCAATGCGGGTGGGTTCGTAGGTTCTCAAGGT
GATTGGCTTCCCGGGTTCTACACTCCGACAAAGAAGATCGAAATATGGTCTACGGTCATGGAGTCGTTCC
ATCCCGATGGCGAGTGGAATCTTCCCACGTATCGCGAACCACCGCACAGTCCTGTGAGCGATCCTGACAT
GTACAAAGAATACCCGCTGATCATCACTACGGGACGCCGCATTCCCGTGTACTTCCATTCCGAGCACCGG
CAGCTGCCGTGGTGTCGCGAGCAATGGCCGGTGCCGCGCGTGGAAATCAATCCAGACGATGCCGCCACGT
ATGGCATAGAACAGGGAGATTGGGTTTGGATTGAGACGCCATATGGGAAGATTCGCGAGGTTGCCGATTT
GTACTACGGGATCCGTCCCGGCACTATCAATTGCGAGCATCAGTGGTGGTTCCCGGAATTCAAGCAATCG
GGATCGGGCCACGAGCTATGCGCGGTCAACCACTTGATAGACAACTGGGCGCGCGATCCGCATTGCGGCG
CGTCTAACCTGCGTGCGTACCTCGGCAAGATATACAAGGCAACGCCCGAGAACTCCCCGTTCGGCAATCC
GGTGCCTTGCGACCACAACGGCGTTGAGATCATCCACGATGCTTCCGATCCTCGTCTCAAAGAATGGCTG
CCGACGTACGAAGGGAGGGAGGGCAGCAGCCATCACCATCACCATCACTAGGCCATGACCCAGTATGCTA
TTGTCACCGACTTGAATCGGTGCGTCGGGTGCTTGGCATGCGCTGTCGCATGCAAAGCCGTGAACGATGT
GCCCATTGGCAGTTTTTGGAACAAGGTTTTACGCATCGGGCCGAATGCTTCTATACAAGGTGCGCAGGAT
GCGGATTCTTATCTTTACTTCCTGCCCGTGCAGTGCCAGCACTGCGCCGACCCCGAGTGCGTGAAGGTGT
GCCCGACGGGCGCCTCGCACAAGCTTGAGGACGGCACGGTGCAGGTTGACAAGTCCAAGTGCATCGGCTG
CCAGTTCTGCGCGATGGCTTGTCCCTACAACGTTCGTTACTTGAACGAGCAGGAGCGCGTGGTTGAGAAG
TGCACCCTTTGCGAGCAGAAGATCGCCCAGGGCGAGCTGCCGCAATGCGTCAGCCAATGCGGTGGCATGG
CGCGCTTCTTCGGTGATTTGGATAAGGGCATCGAATCGTTCGAAGGTGCGGAAAACGGAACCGAGCGCAT
TGTTCTCGGGGAGTTCTGCAAGCCCTTCACGGATGAAGACGTGCACGTGCTGCCTAATGTGGGAAACAAT
CCGTCGGTGCGCTATATCCTGCGTGACCATGAATGGCAAGGAGGCGGTGAATAATGGAGCTCCAGTGGCC
TTTGATCGTGTTCACCACGCTGGTGGCGTGGAGCGCGGGGCTGTTCGGGACGCAGGCGCTGATGGCCGCG
TTCGGCGTCGGGAAGAAGGCGCAGGTCCCGGCCTGGATCGCGAGCGCCGTCCTTCTGGCCGTCGGCGGGA
TCGCGGTGTTCTTCCACCTCGAGCACTGGGAGCGCATCTTCAACGGCTTCGGCCACCTGACGAGCGGCAT
CACCCAGGAGCTGATCGCCATCGTCGTGCTGGCGGCCGTCGCCGTGGCCTACCTGGTCATGCTGCGCAAG
TCCGACGACGGCGCGAGCGTGCCGAAGTGGCTGGCGTGGCTGTCGGTCGCGCTGTCGGTCGCGCTGGTGG
CCGTGATGGCGCACTCGTACACGATGGCCGCGAGGCCGGCGTGGGATAGCGTGCTGTGGATCCTCTACGT
CCTGGGCAACGCCTGCGTGCTGGGACCGGCGACGTTCGCGTTCCTCATGGCCGCAGCGCCGCCCGCAGGT
CAGCCCGCCGGGCGCGCGGCCGACGCCGGGGCTCCCGCAGGCCTCGCTGCCCTCGTAGGCGCCGCCGCGA
ACGCCCTGGCCGCCCTCGCCTTCGCGATCTTCCTCCAGCTCTCCGCCGGCTCCTTCGCCGACGTCGGCTA
CTACTTCGACCCGACGCATCCGACCGAGGCCATGGCCGACGCCGCGGCGACGGTCGGCGCGCAAGCGCCC
CTGCTGTGGCTCGGCGCGGTCGCCGTCGGCGCTATCGTCCCGCTCGCGGCGGCCTTCATGGGCAGGCGCT
CCGGCAACTGGAGGCTCTGGGCCCCGGTGGCTATCATCGCCGCCCTGGCGGGCGCCGTCTGCATGCGCGT
GGCCTTCTACAACCTCGGCCTCAGCGTGTTCATGTTCTACTAGACTAGTCGACTCACACTGGCTCACCTT
CGGGTGGGCCTTTCTGCGTTTATATACTAGAGAGAGAATATAAAAAGCCAGATTATTAATCCGGCTTTTT
TATTATTTAATTCCTGTTATAAAAAAAGGATCAATTTTGAACTCTCTCCCAAAGTTGATCCCTTAACGAT
CCCTGCAGGAGAAGGCCATCCTGACGGATGGCCTTTTTGAAGCTTTCTAGAATCGGGGGCCCCCGGGGGG
ATTCTAGAACAATGGAAGTCCTCGTCTCGCCCTCGAATTAGCCCGCTTAATGAGCGGGCTTTTTTTGAAT
TAATTCTCGCGAGCTGGCACGACAGGTTTCCCGACTGGAAAGCGGGCAGTGAGCGCAACGCAATTAATGT
AAGTTAGCGCGAATTGCAAGCTGGCCGACGCGCTGGGCTACGTCTTGCTGGCGTTCGGGAGCAGAAGAGC
ATACATCTGGAAGCAAAGCCAGGAAAGCGGCCTATGGAGCTGTGCGGCAGCGCTCAGTAGGCAATTTTTC
AAAATATTGTTAAGCCTTTTCTGAGCATGGTATTTTTCATGGTATTACCAATTAGCAGGAAAATAAGCCA
TTGAATATAAAAGATAAAAATGTCTTGTTTACAATAGAGTGGGGGGGGTCAGCCTGCCGCCTTGGGCCGG
GTGATGTCGTACTTGCCCGCCGCGAACTCGGTTACCGTCCAGCCCAGCGCGACCAGCTCCGGCAACGCCT
CGCGCACCCGCTGGCGGCGCTTGCGCATGGTCGAACCACTGGCCTCTGACGGCCAGACATAGCCGCACAA
GGTATCTATGGAAGCCTTGCCGGTTTTGCCGGGGTCGATCCAGCCACACAGCCGCTGGTGCAGCAGGCGG
GCGGTTTCGCTGTCCAGCGCCCGCACCTCGTCCATGCTGATGCGCACATGCTGGCCGCCACCCATGACGG
CCTGCGCGATCAAGGGGTTCAGGGCCACGTACAGGCGCCCGTCCGCCTCGTCGCTGGCGTACTCCGACAG
CAGCCGAAACCCCTGCCGCTTGCGGCCATTCTGGGCGATGATGGATACCTTCCAAAGGCGCTCGATGCAG
TCCTGTATGTGCTTGAGCGCCCCACCACTATCGACCTCTGCCCCGATTTCCTTTGCCAGCGCCCGATAGC
TACCTTTGACCACCATGGCATCAGCGGTGACGGCCTCCCACTTGGGTTCCAGGAACAGCCGGAGCTGCCG
TCCGCCTTCGGTCTTGGGTTCCGGGCCAAGCACTAGGCCATTAGGCCCAGCCATGGCCACCAGCCCTTGC
AGGATGCGCAGATCATCAGCGCCCAGCGGCTCCGGGCCGCTGAACTCGATCCGCTTGCCGTCGCCGTAGT
CATACGTCACGTCCAGCTTGCTGCGCTTGCGCTCGCCCCGCTTGAGGGCACGGAACAGGCCGGGGGCCAG
ACAGTGCGCCGGGTCGTGTCGGACGTGGCTGAGGCTGTGCTTGTTCTTAGGCTTCACCACGGGGCACCCC
CTTGCTCTTGCGCTGCCTCTCCAGCACGGCGGGCTTGAGCACCCCGCCGTCATGCCGCCTGAACCACCGA
TCAGCGAACGGTGCGCCATAGTTGGCCTTGCTCACACCGAAGCGGACGAAGAACCGGCGCTGGTCGTCGT
CCACACCCCATTCCTCGGCCTCGGCGCTGGTCATGCTCGACAGGTAGGACTGCCAGCGGATGTTATCGAC
CAGTACCGAGCTGCCCCGGCTGGCCTGCTGCTGGTCGCCTGCGCCCATCATGGCCGCGCCCTTGCTGGCA
TGGTGCAGGAACACGATAGAGCACCCGGTATCGGCGGCGATGGCCTCCATGCGACCGATGACCTGGGCCA
TGGGGCCGCTGGCGTTTTCTTCCTCGATGTGGAACCGGCGCAGCGTGTCCAGCACCATCAGGCGGCGGCC
CTCGGCGGCGCGCTTGAGGCCGTCGAACCACTCCGGGGCCATGATGTTGGGCAGGCTGCCGATCAGCGGC
TGGATCAGCAGGCCGTCAGCCACGGCTTGCCGTTCCTCGGCGCTGAGGTGCGCCCCAAGGGCGTGCAGGC
GGTGATGAATGGCGGTGGGCGGGTCTTCGGCGGGCAGGTAGATCACCGGGCCGGTGGGCAGTTCGCCCAC
CTCCAGCAGATCCGGCCCGCCTGCAATCTGTGCGGCCAGTTGCAGGGCCAGCATGGATTTACCGGCACCA
CCGGGCGACACCAGCGCCCCGACCGTACCGGCCACCATGTTGGGCAAAACGTAGTCCAGCGGTGGCGGCG
CTGCTGCGAACGCCTCCAGAATATTGATAGGCTTATGGGTAGCCATTGATTGCCTCCTTTGCAGGCAGTT
GGTGGTTAGGCGCTGGCGGGGTCACTACCCCCGCCCTGCGCCGCTCTGAGTTCTTCCAGGCACTCGCGCA
GCGCCTCGTATTCGTCGTCGGTCAGCCAGAACTTGCGCTGACGCATCCCTTTGGCCTTCATGCGCTCGGC
ATATCGCGCTTGGCGTACAGCGTCAGGGCTGGCCAGCAGGTCGCCGGTCTGCTTGTCCTTTTGGTCTTTC
ATATCAGTCACCGAGAAACTTGCCGGGGCCGAAAGGCTTGTCTTCGCGGAACAAGGACAAGGTGCAGCCG
TCAAGGTTAAGGCTGGCCATATCAGCGACTGAAAAGCGGCCAGCCTCGGCCTTGTTTGACGTATAACCAA
AGCCACCGGGCAACCAATAGCCCTTGTCACTTTTGATCAGGTAGACCGACCCTGAAGCGCTTTTTTCGTA
TTCCATAAAACCCCCTTCTGTGCGTGAGTACTCATAGTATAACAGGCGTGAGTACCAACGCAAGCACTAC
ATGCTGAAATCTGGCCCGCCCCTGTCCATGCCTCGCTGGCGGGGTGCCGGTGCCCGTGCCAGCTCGGCCC
GCGCAAGCTGGACGCTGGGCAGACCCATGACCTTGCTGACGGTGCGCTCGATGTAATCCGCTTCGTGGCC
GGGCTTGCGCTCTGCCAGCGCTGGGCTGGCCTCGGCCATGGCCTTGCCGATTTCCTCGGCACTGCGGCCC
CGGCTGGCCAGCTTCTGCGCGGCGATAAAGTCGCACTTGCTGAGGTCATCACCGAAGCGCTTGACCAGCC
CGGCCATCTCGCTGCGGTACTCGTCCAGCGCCGTGCGCCGGTGGCGGCTAAGCTGCCGCTCGGACAGTTC
GAGGCTGGCCAGCCTGCGGGCCTTCTCCTGCTGCCGCTGGGCCTGCTCGATCTGCTGGCCAGCCTGCTGC
ACCAGCGCCGGGCCAGCGGTGGCGGTCTTGCCCTTGGATTCACGCAGCAGCACCCACGGCTGATAACCGG
CGCGGGTGGTGTGCTTGTCCTTGCGGTTGGTGAAGCCCGCCAAGCGGCCATAGTGGCGGCTGTCGGCGCT
GGCCGGGTCGGCGTCGTACTCGCTGGCCAGCGTCCGGGCAATCTGCCCCCGAAGTTCACCGCCTGCGGCG
TCGGCCACCTTGACCCATGCCTGATAGTTCTTCGGGCTGGTTTCCACTACCAGGGCAGGCTCCCGGCCCT
CGGCTTTCATGTCATCCAGGTCAAACTCGCTGAGGTCGTCCACCAGCACCAGACCATGCCGCTCCTGCTC
GGCGGGCCTGATATACACGTCATTGCCCTGGGCATTCATCCGCTTGAGCCATGGCGTGTTCTGGAGCACT
TCGGCGGCTGACCATTCCCGGTTCATCATCTGGCCGGTGGTGGCGTCCCTGACGCCGATATCGAAGCGCT
CACAGCCCATGGCCTTGAGCTGTCGGCCTATGGCCTGCAAAGTCCTGTCGTTCTTCATCGGGCCACCAAG
CGCAGCCAGATCGAGCCGTCCTCGGTTGTCAGTGGCGTCAGGTCGAGCAAGAGCAACGATGCGATCAGCA
GCACCACCGTAGGCATCATGGAAGCCAGCATCACGGTTAGCCATAGCTTCCAGTGCCACCCCCGCGACGC
GCTCCGGGCGCTCTGCGCGGCGCTGCTCACCTCGGCGGCTACCTCCCGCAACTCTTTGGCCAGCTCCACC
CATGCCGCCCCTGTCTGGCGCTGGGCTTTCAGCCACTCCGCCGCCTGCGCCTCGCTGGCCTGCTGGGTCT
GGCTCATGACCTGCCGGGCTTCGTCGGCCAGTGTCGCCATGCTCTGGGCCAGCGGTTCGATCTGCTCCGC
TAACTCGTTGATGCCTCTGGATTTCTTCACTCTGTCGATTGCGTTCATGGTCTATTGCCTCCCGGTATTC
CTGTAAGTCGATGATCTGGGCGTTGGCGGTGTCGATGTTCAGGGCCACGTCTGCCCGGTCGGTGCGGATG
CCCCGGCCTTCCATCTCCACCACGTTCGGCCCCAGGTGAACACCGGGCAGGCGCTCGATGCCCTGCGCCT
CAAGTGTTCTGTGGTCAATGCGGGCGTCGTGGCCTGCCCGCTCTAATGCCCGGTTGGCATGGTCGGCCCA
TGCCTCGCGGGTCTGCTCAAGCCATGCCTTGGGCTTGAGCGCTTCGGTCTTCTGTGCCCCGCCCTTCTCC
GGGGTCTTGCCGTTGTACCGCTTGAACCACTGAGCGGCGGGCCGCTCGATGCCGTCATTGATCCGCTCGG
AGATCATCAGGTGGCAGTGCGGGTTCTCGCCGCCACCGGCATGGATGGCCAGCGTATACGGCAGGCGCTC
GGCACCGGTCAGGTGCTGGGCGAACTCGGACGCCAGCGCCTTCTGCTGGTCGAGGGTCAGCTCGACCGGC
AGGGCAAATTCGACCTCCTTGAACAGCCGCCCATTGGCGCGTTCATACAGGTCGGCAGCATCCCAGTAGT
CGGCGGGCCGCTCGACGAACTCCGGCATGTGCCCGGATTCGGCGTGCAAGACTTCATCCATGTCGCGGGC
ATACTTGCCTTCGCGCTGGATGAAGTCGGCCTTGGCCCTGGCCGATTGGCCGCCCGACCTGCTGCCGGTT
TTCGCCGTAAGGTGATAAATCGCCATGCTGCCTCGCTGTTGCTTTTGCTTTTCGGCTCCATGCAATGGCC
CTCGGAGAGCGCACCGCCCGAAGGGTGGCCGTTAGGCCAGTTTCTCGAAGAGAAACCGGTAAGTGCGCCC
TCCCCTACAAAGTAGGGTCGGGATTGCCGCCGCTGTGCCTCCATGATAGCCTACGAGACAGCACATTAAC
AATGGGGTGTCAAGATGGTTAAGGGGAGCAACAAGGCGGCGGATCGGCTGGCCAAGCTCGAAGAACAACG
AGCGCGAATCAATGCCGAAATTCAGCGGGTGCGGGCAAGGGAACAGCAGCAAGAGCGCAAGAACGAAACA
AGGCGCAAGGTGCTGGTGGGGGCCATGATTTTGGCCAAGGTGAACAGCAGCGAGTGGCCGGAGGATCGGC
TCATGGCGGCAATGGATGCGTACCTTGAACGCGACCACGACCGCGCCTTGTTCGGTCTGCCGCCACGCCA
GAAGGATGAGCCGGGCTGAATGATCGACCGAGACAGGCCCTGCGGGGCTGCACACGCGCCCCCACCCTTC
GGGTAGGGGGAAAGGCCGCTAAAGCGGCTAAAAGCGCTCCAGCGTATTTCTGCGGGGTTTGGTGTGGGGT
TTAGCGGGCTTTGCCCGCCTTTCCCCCTGCCGCGCAGCGGTGGGGCGGTGTGTAGCCTAGCGCAGCGAAT
AGACCAGCTATCCGGCCTCTGGCCGGGCATATTGGGCAAGGGCAGCAGCGCCCCACAAGGGCGCTGATAA
CCGCGCCTAGTGGATTATTCTTAGATAATCATGGATGGATTTTTCCAACACCCCGCCAGCCCCCGCCCCT
GCTGGGTTTGCAGGTTTGGGGGCGTGACAGTTATTGCAGGGGTTCGTGACAGTTATTGCAGGGGGGCGTG
ACAGTTATTGCAGGGGTTCGTGACAGTTAGTACGGGAGTGACGGGCACTGGCTGGCAATGTCTAGCAACG
GCAGGCATTTCGGCTGAGGGTAAAAGAACTTTCCGCTAAGCGATAGACTGTATGTAAACACAGTATTGCA
AGGACGCGGAACATGCCTCATGTGGCGGCCCTCGCGAGAATTAATTCAGATAAAAAAAATCCTTAGCTTT
CGCTAAGGATGATTTCTAGCGATGACCCTGCTGATTGGTTCGCTGACCGTAGACTGGTTGGCTTGGTTTC
ATCAGCCATCCGCTTGCCCTCATCTGTTACGCCGGCGGTAGCCGGCCAGCCTCGCAGAGCAGGATTCCCG
TTGAGCACCGCCAGGTGCGAATAAGGGACAGTGAAGAAGGAACACCCGCTCGCGGGTGGGCCTACTTCAC
CTATCCTGCCCGGCTGACGCCGTTGGATACACCAAGGAAAGTCTACACGAACCCTTTGGCAAAATCCTGT
ATATCGTGCGACATCGCGCGCGCGCGCGCGGATGCTAGCGGCGCGCCAAAAAAAAGCCCGCTCATTA
